Addgene plasmid #160919: pAGM9121_pALD4
Purpose: Mitochondrial aldehyde dehydrogenase (ALD4) promoter module for episomal P. pastoris promoter shuffling
Depositing lab: Sylvestre Marillonnet. Depositing organization: Leibniz Institute of Plant Biochemistry (IPB). Publication: Improving the Heterologous Production of Fungal Peroxygenases through an Episomal Pichia pastoris Promoter and Signal Peptide Shuffling System. Pullmann P, Weissenborn MJ. ACS Synth Biol. 2021 Jun 2. doi: 10.1021/acssynbio.0c00641. PubMed 34075757.
Backbone
  Vector backbone: pAGM9121
  Vector type: Synthetic Biology
Growth in bacteria
  Bacterial resistance: Spectinomycin, 50 μg/mL
  Growth temperature: 37°C
  Growth strain: DH5alpha
  Copy number: High Copy
Gene/Insert
  Gene/Insert name: Mitochondrial aldehyde dehydrogenase promoter (alt name: ALD4)
  Species: Pichia pastoris
  Cloning method: Restriction Enzyme; 5′ cloning site Unknown (unknown if destroyed)
Terms and licenses: Academic/Nonprofit Terms; Industry Terms: Not Available to Industry
Depositor comments: Please visit https://www.biorxiv.org/content/10.1101/2020.12.23.424034v1 for bioRxiv preprint.
How to cite: pAGM9121_pALD4 was a gift from Sylvestre Marillonnet (Addgene plasmid # 160919 ; http://n2t.net/addgene:160919 ; RRID:Addgene_160919)
