[The description below was written by a language model from this plasmid's Addgene catalogue record and pLannotate feature annotations shown in this document.]
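Description:
pAGM9121_pALD4 is a small (about 2.9 kb) synthetic-biology part plasmid built on the pAGM9121 backbone, a vector used for storing individual standardised modules in modular cloning systems. It is maintained in E. coli as a high-copy plasmid through a ColE1/pUC-type origin of replication and is selected with spectinomycin. Resistance comes from the aadA aminoglycoside adenylyltransferase gene, which also confers streptomycin resistance. The annotation additionally picks up short fragments of a class 1 integron Pc promoter and of a gentamicin acetyltransferase gene directly upstream of aadA. These most likely reflect the integron-derived origin of the resistance cassette rather than functional elements, and the same probably applies to the brief Tn7L fragment match downstream of the origin.

The payload is the promoter of the Pichia pastoris mitochondrial aldehyde dehydrogenase gene (ALD4), stored as a promoter module. The automated feature table does not annotate this insert. By elimination it presumably lies in the unannotated region beyond the origin, but its exact boundaries, length and flanking cloning sites are not stated in the record, which lists the cloning sites as unknown. The plasmid carries no yeast replication element, yeast marker or coding sequence of its own, so it serves as a donor part rather than an expression vector.

According to the record, the module is one of a set of interchangeable promoters for an episomal P. pastoris promoter shuffling system. In the associated work, that system was combined with signal peptide shuffling to improve heterologous production of fungal peroxygenases.
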