Features (pLannotate 1.2.2; 5 found; start..end, strand, type, name):
     23..46      +  promoter       Pc promoter (fragment): intI1 (promoter lies within the coding sequence); class 1 integron promoter
    222..278     +  CDS            GmR (fragment): gentamycin acetyltransferase; aacC1; confers resistance to gentamycin
    289..1076    +  CDS            SmR (fragment): aminoglycoside adenylyltransferase (Murphy, 1985); aadA; confers resistance to spectinomycin and streptomycin
   1417..2005    +  rep_origin     ori: high-copy-number ColE1/pMB1/pBR322/pUC origin of replication
   2145..2161    +  mobile_element Tn7L (fragment): mini-Tn7 element (left end of the Tn7 transposon) Tn7
>Addgene plasmid #160919 | pAGM9121_pALD4 | addgene full sequence | sequence record 316793 | Addgene NGS Result
GTGCCGAGGCACGAACCCAGTGGACATAAGCCTGTTCGGTTCGTAAGCTGTAATGCAAGTAGCGTATGCG
CTCACGCAACTGGTCCAGAACCTTGACCGAACGCAGCGGTGGTAACGGCGCAGTGGCGGTTTTCATGGCT
TGTTATGACTGTTTTTTTGGGGTACAGTCTATGCCTCGGGCATCCAAGCAGCAAGCGCGTTACGCCGTGG
GTCGATGTTTGATGTTATGGAGCAGCAACGATGTTACGCAGCAGGGCAGTCGCCCTAAAACAAAGTTAAA
CATCATGGGGGAAGCGGTGATCGCCGAAGTATCGACTCAACTATCAGAGGTAGTTGGCGTCATCGAGCGC
CATCTCGAACCGACGTTGCTGGCCGTACATTTGTACGGCTCCGCAGTGGATGGCGGCCTGAAGCCACACA
GCGATATTGATTTGCTGGTTACGGTGACCGTAAGGCTTGATGAAACAACGCGGCGAGCTTTGATCAACGA
CCTTTTGGAAACTTCGGCTTCCCCTGGAGAGAGCGAGATTCTCCGCGCTGTAGAAGTCACCATTGTTGTG
CACGACGACATCATTCCGTGGCGTTATCCAGCTAAGCGCGAACTGCAATTTGGAGAATGGCAGCGCAATG
ACATTCTTGCAGGTATCTTCGAGCCAGCCACGATCGACATTGATCTGGCTATCTTGCTGACAAAAGCAAG
AGAACATAGCGTTGCCTTGGTAGGTCCAGCGGCGGAGGAACTCTTTGATCCGGTTCCTGAACAGGATCTA
TTTGAGGCGCTAAATGAAACCTTAACGCTATGGAACTCGCCGCCCGACTGGGCTGGCGATGAGCGAAATG
TAGTGCTTACGTTGTCCCGCATTTGGTACAGCGCAGTAACCGGCAAAATCGCGCCGAAGGATGTCGCTGC
CGACTGGGCAATGGAGCGCCTGCCGGCCCAGTATCAGCCCGTCATACTTGAAGCTAGACAGGCTTATCTT
GGACAAGAAGAAGATCGCTTGGCCTCGCGCGCAGATCAGTTGGAAGAATTTGTCCATTACGTGAAAGGCG
AGATCACCAAGGTAGTCGGCAAATAATGTCTAGCTAGAAATTCGTTCAAGCCGACGCCGCTTCGCGGCGC
GGCTTAACTCAAGCGTTAGATGCACTAAGCACATAATTGCTCACAGCCAAACTATCAGGTCAAGTCTGCT
TTTATTATTTTTAAGCGTGCATAATAAGCCCTACACAAATTGGGAGATATATCATGCTGTCAGACCAAGT
TTACTCATATATACTTTAGATTGATTTAAAACTTCATTTTTAATTTAAAAGGATCTAGGTGAAGATCCTT
TTTGATAATCTCATGACCAAAATCCCTTAACGTGAGTTTTCGTTCCACTGAGCGTCAGACCCCGTAGAAA
AGATCAAAGGATCTTCTTGAGATCCTTTTTTTCTGCGCGTAATCTGCTGCTTGCAAACAAAAAAACCACC
GCTACCAGCGGTGGTTTGTTTGCCGGATCAAGAGCTACCAACTCTTTTTCCGAAGGTAACTGGCTTCAGC
AGAGCGCAGATACCAAATACTGTTCTTCTAGTGTAGCCGTAGTTAGGCCACCACTTCAAGAACTCTGTAG
CACCGCCTACATACCTCGCTCTGCTAATCCTGTTACCAGTGGCTGCTGCCAGTGGCGATAAGTCGTGTCT
TACCGGGTTGGACTCAAGACGATAGTTACCGGATAAGGCGCAGCGGTCGGGCTGAACGGGGGGTTCGTGC
ACACAGCCCAGCTTGGAGCGAACGACCTACACCGAACTGAGATACCTACAGCGTGAGCTATGAGAAAGCG
CCACGCTTCCCGAAGGGAGAAAGGCGGACAGGTATCCGGTAAGCGGCAGGGTCGGAACAGGAGAGCGCAC
GAGGGAGCTTCCAGGGGGAAACGCCTGGTATCTTTATAGTCCTGTCGGGTTTCGCCACCTCTGACTTGAG
CGTCGATTTTTGTGATGCTCGTCAGGGGGGCGGAGCCTATGGAAAAACGCCAGCAACGCGGCCTTTTTAC
GGTTCCTGCACTCTGTGGTCTCAAACGGACAATAAGAAGAAATAAAAAGAAAAGCGGTGGGGGAGGGATT
ATTAAATAAGGATTATGTAACCCCAGGGTACCGTTCTATACATATTTAAGGATTATTTAGGACAATCGAT
GAAATCGGCATCAAACTGGATGGGAGTATAGTGTCCGGATAATCGGATAAATCATCTTGCGAGGAGCCGC
TTGGTTGGTTGGTGAGAGGAGTGAAATATGTGTCTCCTCACCCAAGAATCGCGATATCAGCACCCTGTGG
GGGACACTATTGGCCTCCCTCCCAAACCTTCGATGTGGTAGTGCTTTATTATATTGATTACATTGATTAC
ATAGCTAAACCCTGCCTGGTTGCAAGTTGAGCTCCGAATTCCAATATTAGTAAAATGCCTGCAAGATAAC
CTCGGTATGGCGTCCGACCCCGCTTAATTATTTTAACTCCTTTCCAACGAGGACTTCGTAATTTTTGATT
AGGGAGTTGAGAAACGGGGGGTCTTGATACCTCCTCGATTTCAGATCCCACCCCCTCTCAGTCCCAAGTG
GGACCCCCCTCGGCCGTGAAATGCGCGCACTTTAGTTTTTTTCGCATGTAAACGCCGGTGTCCGTCAATT
AAAAGTCGCAGACTAGGGTGAACTTTACCATTTTTGTCGCACTCCGTCTCCTCGGAATAGGGGTGTAGTA
ATTCTGCAGTAGTGCAATTTTTACCCCGCCAAGGGGGGGCGAAAAGAGACGACCTCATCACGCATTCTCC
AGTCGCTCTCTACGCCTACAGCACCGACGTAGTTAACTTTCTCCCATATATAAAGCAATTGCCATTCCCC
TGAAAACTTTAACCTCTGCTTTTTCTTGATTTTTCCTTGCCCAAAGAAAAGATCATACAAAATGCGAGAC
CACGAA
